>Addgene plasmid #87284 | pRS414 Hsh155 R294L/D450G | addgene full sequence | sequence record 182552 | Addgene NGS Result
TCGCGCGTTTCGGTGATGACGGTGAAAACCTCTGACACATGCAGCTCCCGGAGACGGTCACAGCTTGTCT
GTAAGCGGATGCCGGGAGCAGACAAGCCCGTCAGGGCGCGTCAGCGGGTGTTGGCGGGTGTCGGGGCTGG
CTTAACTATGCGGCATCAGAGCAGATTGTACTGAGAGTGCACCATAGATCACGACATTACTATATATATA
ATATAGGAAGCATTTAATAGAACAGCATCGTAATATATGTGTACTTTGCAGTTATGACGCCAGATGGCAG
TAGTGGAAGATATTCTTTATTGAAAAATAGCTTGTCACCTTACGTACAATCTTGATCCGGAGCTTTTCTT
TTTTTGCCGATTAAGAATTAATTCGGTCGAAAAAAGAAAAGGAGAGGGCCAAGAGGGAGGGCATTGGTGA
CTATTGAGCACGTGAGTATACGTGATTAAGCACACAAAGGCAGCTTGGAGTATGTCTGTTATTAATTTCA
CAGGTAGTTCTGGTCCATTGGTGAAAGTTTGCGGCTTGCAGAGCACAGAGGCCGCAGAATGTGCTCTAGA
TTCCGATGCTGACTTGCTGGGTATTATATGTGTGCCCAATAGAAAGAGAACAATTGACCCGGTTATTGCA
AGGAAAATTTCAAGTCTTGTAAAAGCATATAAAAATAGTTCAGGCACTCCGAAATACTTGGTTGGCGTGT
TTCGTAATCAACCTAAGGAGGATGTTTTGGCTCTGGTCAATGATTACGGCATTGATATCGTCCAACTGCA
TGGAGATGAGTCGTGGCAAGAATACCAAGAGTTCCTCGGTTTGCCAGTTATTAAAAGACTCGTATTTCCA
AAAGACTGCAACATACTACTCAGTGCAGCTTCACAGAAACCTCATTCGTTTATTCCCTTGTTTGATTCAG
AAGCAGGTGGGACAGGTGAACTTTTGGATTGGAACTCGATTTCTGACTGGGTTGGAAGGCAAGAGAGCCC
CGAAAGCTTACATTTTATGTTAGCTGGTGGACTGACGCCAGAAAATGTTGGTGATGCGCTTAGATTAAAT
GGCGTTATTGGTGTTGATGTAAGCGGAGGTGTGGAGACAAATGGTGTAAAAGACTCTAACAAAATAGCAA
ATTTCGTCAAAAATGCTAAGAAATAGGTTATTACTGAGTAGTATTTATTTAAGTATTGTTTGTGCACTTG
CCGATCTATGCGGTGTGAAATACCGCACAGATGCGTAAGGAGAAAATACCGCATCAGGAAATTGTAAGCG
TTAATATTTTGTTAAAATTCGCGTTAAATTTTTGTTAAATCAGCTCATTTTTTAACCAATAGGCCGAAAT
CGGCAAAATCCCTTATAAATCAAAAGAATAGACCGAGATAGGGT
[37 nt withheld, positions 1375-1411]
AAAGAACGTGGACTCCAACGTCAAAGG
[49 nt withheld, positions 1439-1487]
T
[91 nt withheld, positions 1489-1579]
G
[124 nt withheld, positions 1581-1704]
CCATTCGCCATTCAGGCTGCGCAACTGTTGGGAAGGGCGATCGGTGCGGGCCTCTTCGCTATTACGCCAG
CTGGCGAAAGGGGGATGTGCTGCAAGGCGATTAAGTTGGGTAACGCCAGGGTTTTCCCAGTCACGACGTT
GTAAAACGACGGCCAGTGAGCGCGCGTAATACGACTCACTATAGGGCGAATTGGGTACCGGGCCCCCCCC
TCGAGCATGTACTTTCCGCCTAACTACCATCACCTGTCTTTATTTATTCCGCTGACAGATATGCACAACC
AATTATCGTCTCTTGAAAGCTTTTTAGACGTGATTGCTGTTATTTGGCACGTTGTTAGTATTTAAGCTTA
TTCGGGTTTGCATTGATATTTGCCCGAGCAGAAATCTCCTTCTCGATGAGTTAGAACTGAAACATCTCTT
CAATTACTTATACATAATAAACATAGAAAGCCAGGACCTGTCATCATGAGTCATCCGATTCAATTTGTAA
ACGCTAATAATAGCGATAAGAGCCACCAATTAGGCGGTCAATATTCTATTCCTCAGGATTTGAGGGAAAA
CCTGCAGAAAGAAGCTGCACGTATTGGTGAGAACGAAAAAGATGTGCTACAGGAAAAAATGGAAACTAGG
ACAGTGCAAAATCGAGAGGATTCATACCACAAAAGAAGGTTTGATATGAAGTTTGAGCCGGATTCCGATA
CACAAACTGTTACGTCTTCAGAAAATACCCAAGACGCTGTCGTGCCAAGGAAAAGAAAATCTCGTTGGGA
TGTAAAAGGGTACGAGCCACCTGATGAATCTTCAACAGCGGTCAAAGAAAACTCTGATAGTGCTTTGGTT
AATGTAGAAGGAATCCATGATTTGATGTTTTTTAAACCTTCTGACCATAAATATTTCGCCGACGTTATAT
CCAAAAAACCCATAGATGAGTTAAATAAGGATGAAAAGAAAGAAAGAACCCTGTCGATGTTACTTCTGAA
AATAAAAAATGGCAATACAGCGAGTAGGAGGACTTCTATGCGGATTTTAACCGATAAAGCTGTTACATTT
GGTCCAGAAATGATATTTAACCGCTTATTGCCCATATTACTAGACAGAAGTTTGGAAGACCAGGAAAGAC
ATCTAATGATCAAGACCATAGATCGCGTCCTTTACCAGCTAGGAGATTTAACAAAACCTTACGTTCACAA
AATACTTGTAGTAGCTGCCCCATTGCTAATAGATGAAGATCCAATGGTTCGTTCAACAGGCCAGGAGATA
ATCACCAATCTGTCTACAGTCGCTGGCCTAAAAACCATTCTAACAGTAATGAGACCTGATATTGAGAATG
AGGATGAGTATGTTCTAAATGTAACTTCAAGAGCGGCGGCTGTGGTGGCAAAAGCCCTTGGTGTTAATCA
ATTGCTTCCTTTCATCAATGCAGCATGCCACTCACGGAAGTCTTGGAAAGCAAGGCATACTGGCATAAAA
ATTGTGCAGCAAATAGGTATACTTTTGGGAATAGGTGTCTTGAATCATCTTACTGGGCTGATGAGTTGTA
TCAAAGACTGCCTAATGGATGATCACGTTCCGGTGCGAATTGTTACAGCACATACTTTATCAACACTAGC
AGAAAATTCTTATCCATATGGTATCGAAGTTTTCAACGTTGTACTGGAGCCATTATGGAAGGGTATAAGA
AGTCATCGTGGTAAAGTGCTATCTTCTTTTTTAAAAGCTGTTGGATCTATGATCCCATTGATGGACCCAG
AGTATGCCGGTTATTATACCACAGAAGCAATGAGAATAATTAGACGTGAATTCGACTCTCCCGGCGATGA
AATGAAAAAGACCATTCTTTTAGTATTACAAAAATGTAGCGCTGTAGAATCCATAACACCAAAATTTCTG
AGAGAAGAAATCGCGCCAGAATTCTTTCAAAAATTTTGGGTCAGACGAGTGGCATTGGATAGACCATTAA
ACAAAGTTGTTACATATACTACTGTTACATTAGCAAAGAAATTAGGTTGTTCTTATACCATTGATAAATT
ATTAACACCATTGAGAGATGAAGCTGAGCCGTTCAGAACAATGGCTGTCCATGCTGTTACTAGAACAGTA
AACTTATTAGGGACAGCAGATTTAGATGAGAGATTAGAAACGAGGCTTATTGATGCGCTCTTGATAGCAT
TTCAAGAACAAACAAATAGTGATTCTATAATCTTTAAAGGGTTTGGGGCAGTGACGGTGTCACTTGACAT
CCGTATGAAACCGTTTTTAGCACCCATTGTGAGTACGATTTTAAATCATTTAAAGCATAAAACTCCCTTG
GTTCGTCAACATGCAGCAGATCTATGTGCCATACTAATACCAGTCATCAAGAACTGTCACGAATTCGAAA
TGTTGAATAAATTGAACATTATATTGTATGAATCCTTAGGCGAAGTATATCCAGAGGTATTAGGTTCTAT
AATCAACGCTATGTACTGTATTACTAGCGTAATGGATTTGGATAAACTACAACCTCCTATTAATCAAATT
TTACCAACCTTAACTCCAATTTTAAGAAACAAGCATAGAAAAGTCGAAGTAAACACTATCAAATTTGTTG
GACTTATTGGTAAATTAGCACCTACCTATGCACCTCCTAAAGAATGGATGAGAATATGTTTTGAACTATT
AGAACTTTTGAAAAGTACAAATAAAGAAATAAGAAGATCAGCAAATGCCACGTTTGGATTCATTGCTGAA
GCAATTGGACCTCACGATGTTCTTGTTGCGTTATTGAACAATTTAAAGGTTCAAGAACGTCAGTTACGTG
TATGCACGGCTGTTGCTATCGGTATCGTTGCTAAAGTGTGTGGTCCTTACAACGTGCTGCCAGTAATCAT
GAATGAATACACAACACCAGAGACTAATGTTCAAAACGGTGTTCTCAAGGCCATGTCATTCATGTTTGAG
TACATTGGTAACATGTCTAAGGATTACATATACTTCATAACACCATTATTAGAAGATGCACTCACCGATA
GGGATTTAGTTCATCGTCAGACAGCGTCGAACGTAATAACCCACTTAGCTTTAAACTGTTCAGGTACAGG
TCACGAAGATGCCTTCATTCATTTAATGAATCTTCTAATACCCAATATTTTTGAAACTTCACCACATGCT
ATTATGCGTATTTTAGAAGGTTTGGAGGCACTGAGTCAAGCTCTTGGCCCTGGACTATTCATGAACTACA
TATGGGCAGGATTGTTCCATCCAGCGAAGAATGTAAGGAAAGCATTTTGGAGGGTGTATAATAACATGTA
CGTAATGTACCAGGACGCCATGGTACCTTTTTACCCCGTTACACCAGACAACAATGAAGAATATATAGAA
GAACTGGATTTAGTTCTGTGAATATATATAGAGCATATAAATAACCACAACTTGTAAGAATATTTTACTT
GACACACCTATATCATCACGTCACGATGCCTTCATAGATTATGATGAAATATAAACAGAACCTGCTATTG
GAAAAAAAAGGGCAGGAAAAAATTTTGTGAAAGTGAGTAAAAGAAAGATGAAGAGCGAGACATGGATAAT
AAGAAATAGATGTCACTAATGGACAATTGGAAGACTGATATGGAAAGTTACGATGAAGGAGGAGCTCCAG
CTTTTGTTCCCTTTAGTGAGGGTTAATTGCGCGCTTGGCGTAATCATGGTCATAGCTGTTTCCTGTGTGA
AATTGTTATCCGCTCACAATTCCACACAACATACGAGCCGGAAGCATAAAGTGTAAAGCCTGGGGTGCCT
AATGAGTGAGCTAACTCACATTAATTGCGTTGCGCTCACTGCCCGCTTTCCAGTCGGGAAACCTGTCGTG
CCAGCTGCATTAATGAATCGGCCAACGCGCGGGGAGAGGCGGTTTGCGTATTGGGCGCTCTTCCGCTTCC
TCGCTCACTGACTCGCTGCGCTCGGTCGTTCGGCTGCGGCGAGCGGTATCAGCTCACTCAAAGGCGGTAA
TACGGTTATCCACAGAATCAGGGGATAACGCAGGAAAGAACATGTGAGCAAAAGGCCAGCAAAAGGCCAG
GAACCGTAAAAAGGCCGCGTTGCTGGCGTTTTTCCATAGGCTCCGCCCCCCTGACGAGCATCACAAAAAT
CGACGCTCAAGTCAGAGGTGGCGAAACCCGACAGGACTATAAAGATACCAGGCGTTTCCCCCTGGAAGCT
CCCTCGTGCGCTCTCCTGTTCCGACCCTGCCGCTTACCGGATACCTGTCCGCCTTTCTCCCTTCGGGAAG
CGTGGCGCTTTCTCATAGCTCACGCTGTAGGTATCTCAGTTCGGTGTAGGTCGTTCGCTCCAAGCTGGGC
TGTGTGCACGAACCCCCCGTTCAGCCCGACCGCTGCGCCTTATCCGGTAACTATCGTCTTGAGTCCAACC
CGGTAAGACACGACTTATCGCCACTGGCAGCAGCCACTGGTAACAGGATTAGCAGAGCGAGGTATGTAGG
CGGTGCTACAGAGTTCTTGAAGTGGTGGCCTAACTACGGCTACACTAGAAGAACAGTATTTGGTATCTGC
GCTCTGCTGAAGCCAGTTACCTTCGGAAAAAGAGTTGGTAGCTCTTGATCCGGCAAACAAACCACCGCTG
GTAGCGGTGGTTTTTTTGTTTGCAAGCAGCAGATTACGCGCAGAAAAAAAGGATCTCAAGAAGATCCTTT
GATCTTTTCTACGGGGTCTGACGCTCAGTGGAACGAAAACTCACGTTAAGGGATTTTGGTCATGAGATTA
TCAAAAAGGATCTTCACCTAGATCCTTTTAAATTAAAAATGAAGTTTTAAATCAATCTAAAGTATATATG
AGTAAACTTGGTCTGACAGTTACCAATGCTTAATCAGTGAGGCACCTATCTCAGCGATCTGTCTATTTCG
TTCATCCATAGTTGCCTGACTCCCCGTCGTGTAGATAACTACGATACGGGAGGGCTTACCATCTGGCCCC
AGTGCTGCAATGATACCGCGAGACCCACGCTCACCGGCTCCAGATTTATCAGCAATAAACCAGCCAGCCG
GAAGGGCCGAGCGCAGAAGTGGTCCTGCAACTTTATCCGCCTCCATCCAGTCTATTAATTGTTGCCGGGA
AGCTAGAGTAAGTAGTTCGCCAGTTAATAGTTTGCGCAACGTTGTTGCCATTGCTACAGGCATCGTGGTG
TCACGCTCGTCGTTTGGTATGGCTTCATTCAGCTCCGGTTCCCAACGATCAAGGCGAGTTACATGATCCC
CCATGTTGTGCAAAAAAGCGGTTAGCTCCTTCGGTCCTCCGATCGTTGTCAGAAGTAAGTTGGCCGCAGT
GTTATCACTCATGGTTATGGCAGCACTGCATAATTCTCTTACTGTCATGCCATCCGTAAGATGCTTTTCT
GTGACTGGTGAGTACTCAACCAAGTCATTCTGAGAATAGTGTATGCGGCGACCGAGTTGCTCTTGCCCGG
CGTCAATACGGGATAATACCGCGCCACATAGCAGAACTTTAAAAGTGCTCATCATTGGAAAACGTTCTTC
GGGGCGAAAACTCTCAAGGATCTTACCGCTGTTGAGATCCAGTTCGATGTAACCCACTCGTGCACCCAAC
TGATCTTCAGCATCTTTTACTTTCACCAGCGTTTCTGGGTGAGCAAAAACAGGAAGGCAAAATGCCGCAA
AAAAGGGAATAAGGGCGACACGGAAATGTTGAATACTCATACTCTTCCTTTTTCAATATTATTGAAGCAT
TTATCAGGGTTATTGTCTCATGAGCGGATACATATTTGAATGTATTTAGAAAAATAAACAAATAGGGGTT
CCGCGCACATTTCCCCGAAAAGTGCCACCTGGGTCCTTTTCATCACGTGCTATAAAAATAATTATAATTT
AAATTTTTTAATATAAATATATAAATTAAAAATAGAAAGTAAAAAAAGAAATTAAAGAAAAAATAGTTTT
TGTTTTCCGAAGATGTAAAAGACTCTAGGGGGATCGCCAACAAATACTACCTTTTATCTTGCTCTTCCTG
CTCTCAGGTATTAATGCCGAATTGTTTCATCTTGTCTGTGTAGAAGACCACACACGAAAATCCTGTGATT
TTACATTTTACTTATCGTTAATCGAATGTATATCTATTTAATCTGCTTTTCTTGTCTAATAAATATATAT
GTAAAGTACGCTTTTTGTTGAAATTTTTTAAACCTTTGTTTATTTTTTTTTCTTCATTCCGTAACTCTTC
TACCTTCTTTATTTACTTTCTAAAATCCAAATACAAAACATAAAAATAAATAAACACAGAGTAAATTCCC
AAATTATTCCATCATTAAAAGATACGAGGCGCGTGTAAGTTACAGGCAAGCGATCCGTCTAAGAAACCAT
TATTATCATGACATTAACCTATAAAAATAGGCGTATCACGAGGCCCTTTCGTC
Features (pLannotate 1.2.2; 19 found; start..end, strand, type, name):
    137..186     +  misc_feature   bom (fragment): basis of mobility region from pBR322
    324..471     +  promoter       TRP1 promoter: S. cerevisiae TRP1
    472..1146    +  CDS            TRP1: phosphoribosylanthranilate isomerase, required for tryptophan biosynthesis; S. cerevisiae TRP1; yeast auxotrophic marker
   1197..1248    +  misc_feature   bom (fragment): basis of mobility region from pBR322
   1276..1704    -  rep_origin     f1 ori (sequence partly withheld): f1 bacteriophage origin of replication; arrow indicates direction of (+) strand synthesis
   1708..1863    -  CDS            lacZα (fragment): LacZα fragment of β-galactosidase; lacZ fragment
   1871..1889    +  promoter       T7 promoter: promoter for bacteriophage T7 RNA polymerase
   2170..5082    +  CDS            HSH155: SF3B1_YEAST - Experimental evidence at protein level: Swiss-Prot protein existence level 1. Contacts pre-mRNA on both sides of the branch site early in spliceosome assembly. From Saccharomyces cerevisiae (strain ATCC 204508 / S288c) (Baker's yeast).
   5284..5337    +  CDS            ABZ2 (fragment): PABC_YEAST - Experimental evidence at protein level: Swiss-Prot protein existence level 1. Converts 4-amino-4-deoxychorismate into 4-aminobenzoate (PABA) and pyruvate. From Saccharomyces cerevisiae (strain ATCC 204508 / S288c) (Baker's yeast).
   5354..5372    -  promoter       T3 promoter: promoter for bacteriophage T3 RNA polymerase
   5417..5433    -  protein_bind   lac operator: The lac repressor binds to the lac operator to inhibit transcription in E. coli. This inhibition can be relieved by adding lactose or isopropyl-β-D-thiogalactopyranoside (IPTG). lac repressor encoded by lacI
   5441..5471    -  promoter       lac promoter: promoter for the E. coli lac operon
   5486..5507    -  protein_bind   CAP binding site: CAP binding activates transcription in the presence of cAMP. E. coli catabolite activator protein
   5520..5612    -  CDS            lacI (fragment): lac repressor; lacI; The lac repressor binds to the lac operator to inhibit transcription in E. coli. This inhibition can be relieved by adding lactose or isopropyl-β-D-thiogalactopyranoside (IPTG).
   5795..6383    -  rep_origin     ori: high-copy-number ColE1/pMB1/pBR322/pUC origin of replication
   6554..7414    -  CDS            AmpR: β-lactamase; bla; confers resistance to ampicillin, carbenicillin, and related antibiotics
   7415..7519    -  promoter       AmpR promoter: bla
   7556..8059    +  misc_feature   CEN/ARS: S. cerevisiae CEN6 centromere fused to an autonomously replicating sequence
   8127..35      +  CDS            rop (fragment) (across the origin): Rop protein, which maintains plasmids at low copy number; rop
