[The description below was written by a language model from this plasmid's Addgene catalogue record and pLannotate feature annotations shown in this document.]
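Description:
pRS414 Hsh155 R294L/D450G is an E. coli–yeast shuttle plasmid built on the pRS414 centromeric backbone and carrying a double-mutant allele of the Saccharomyces cerevisiae HSH155 gene (YMR288W). In bacteria it is maintained by a high-copy ColE1/pUC-type origin and selected with ampicillin through the β-lactamase gene. In yeast, a CEN6 centromere fused to an autonomously replicating sequence supports stable, low-copy maintenance, and the TRP1 marker with its own promoter allows selection in tryptophan-auxotrophic strains. The backbone also retains an f1 phage origin and the usual pBluescript-style cloning region: a disrupted lacZα fragment, the lac promoter and operator, and flanking T7 and T3 promoters.

The insert, about 3.4 kb, was cloned between SacI and XhoI sites that remain intact. The annotated HSH155 coding sequence accounts for roughly 2.9 kb of it, leaving a few hundred bases of flanking sequence on each side. The downstream flank includes a short fragment matching ABZ2, which suggests a genomic fragment was cloned. The record does not name a yeast promoter for HSH155, so expression may come from native upstream sequence, but this is not stated.

Hsh155 is the yeast orthologue of the SF3b1 splicing factor, which contacts the pre-mRNA around the branch site early in spliceosome assembly. The encoded protein carries the R294L and D450G substitutions. According to the associated study, the plasmid belongs to work modelling SF3b1 mutations linked to myelodysplastic syndromes, and it is used to express mutant Hsh155 in yeast to examine effects on the fidelity of branch-site selection.
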