Addgene plasmid #87284: pRS414 Hsh155 R294L/D450G
Purpose: Encodes Hsh155 R294L D450G for expression in yeast
Depositing lab: Aaron Hoskins. Depositing organization: University of Wisconsin, Madison. Publication: SF3b1 mutations associated with myelodysplastic syndromes alter the fidelity of branchsite selection in yeast. Carrocci TJ, Zoerner DM, Paulson JC, Hoskins AA. Nucleic Acids Res. 2017 Jan 6. pii: gkw1349. doi: 10.1093/nar/gkw1349. PubMed 28062854.
Backbone
  Vector backbone: pRS414
  Backbone manufacturer: ATCC
  Backbone size w/o insert (bp): 4788
  Total vector size (bp): 8124
  Vector type: Bacterial Expression, Yeast Expression
  Selectable markers: TRP1
Growth in bacteria
  Bacterial resistance: Ampicillin, 100 μg/mL
  Growth temperature: 37°C
  Growth strain: DH5alpha
  Copy number: Unknown
Gene/Insert
  Gene/Insert name: HSH155
  Species: S. cerevisiae (budding yeast)
  Insert size (bp): 3426
  Mutation: R294L & D450G
  GenBank ID: NP_014015.1
  Entrez Gene: HSH155 (a.k.a. YMR288W)
  Cloning method: Restriction Enzyme; 5′ cloning site SacI (not destroyed); 3′ cloning site XhoI (not destroyed)
  Sequencing primers: 5′ TGTAAAACGACGGCCAGT; 3′ CAGGAAACAGCTATGAC
Terms and licenses: Academic/Nonprofit Terms; Industry Terms: Not Available to Industry
How to cite: pRS414 Hsh155 R294L/D450G was a gift from Aaron Hoskins (Addgene plasmid # 87284 ; http://n2t.net/addgene:87284 ; RRID:Addgene_87284)
